>Addgene plasmid #237622 | pRK5_msfGFP-HMGB1-Mut-0F | addgene full sequence | sequence record 471717 | Addgene NGS Result
TTCGAGCTCGCCCGACATTGATTATTGACTAGTTATTAATAGTAATCAATTACGGGGTCATTAGTTCATA
GCCCATATATGGAGTTCCGCGTTACATAACTTACGGTAAATGGCCCGCCTGGCTGACCGCCCAACGACCC
CCGCCCATTGACGTCAATAATGACGTATGTTCCCATAGTAACGCCAATAGGGACTTTCCATTGACGTCAA
TGGGTGGAGTATTTACGGTAAACTGCCCACTTGGCAGTACATCAAGTGTATCATATGCCAAGTACGCCCC
CTATTGACGTCAATGACGGTAAATGGCCCGCCTGGCATTATGCCCAGTACATGACCTTATGGGACTTTCC
TACTTGGCAGTACATCTACGTATTAGTCATCGCTATTACCATGGTGATGCGGTTTTGGCAGTACATCAAT
GGGCGTGGATAGCGGTTTGACTCACGGGGATTTCCAAGTCTCCACCCCATTGACGTCAATGGGAGTTTGT
TTTGGCACCAAAATCAACGGGACTTTCCAAAATGTCGTAACAACTCCGCCCCATTGACGCAAATGGGCGG
TAGGCGTGTACGGTGGGAGGTCTATATAAGCAGAGCTCGTTTAGTGAACCGTCAGATCGCCTGGAGACGC
CATCCACGCTGTTTTGACCTCCATAGAAGACACCGGGACCGATCCAGCCTCCGCGGCCGGGAACGGTGCA
TTGGAACGCGGATTCCCCGTGCCAAGAGTGACGTAAGTACCGCCTATAGAGTCTATAGGCCCACCCCCTT
GGCTTCGTTAGAACGCGGCTACAATTAATACATAACCTTATGTATCATACACATACGATTTAGGTGACAC
TATAGAATAACATCCACTTTGCCTTTCTCTCCACAGGTGTCCACTCCCAGGTCCAACTGCACCTCGGTTC
TATCGATTGAATTCGTACCGGTGCCACCATGGTGAGCAAGGGCGAGGAGCTGTTCACCGGGGTGGTGCCC
ATCCTGGTCGAGCTGGACGGCGACGTAAACGGCCACAAGTTCAGCGTGCGCGGCGAGGGCGAGGGCGATG
CCACCAACGGCAAGCTGACCCTGAAGTTCATCTGCACCACCGGCAAGCTGCCCGTGCCCTGGCCCACCCT
CGTGACCACCCTGACCTACGGCGTGCAGTGCTTCAGCCGCTACCCCGACCACATGAAGCAGCACGACTTC
TTCAAGTCCGCCATGCCCGAAGGCTACGTCCAGGAGCGCACCATCTCCTTCAAGGACGACGGCACCTACA
AGACCCGCGCCGAGGTGAAGTTCGAGGGCGACACCCTGGTGAACCGCATCGAGCTGAAGGGCATCGACTT
CAAGGAGGACGGCAACATCCTGGGGCACAAGCTGGAGTACAACTTCAACAGCCACAACGTCTATATCACG
GCCGACAAGCAGAAGAACGGCATCAAGGCGAACTTCAAGATCCGCCACAACGTCGAGGACGGCAGCGTGC
AGCTCGCCGACCACTACCAGCAGAACACCCCCATCGGCGACGGCCCCGTGCTGCTGCCCGACAACCACTA
CCTGAGCACCCAGTCCAAGCTGAGCAAAGACCCCAACGAGAAGCGCGATCACATGGTCCTGCTGGAGTTC
GTGACCGCCGCCGGGATCACTCTCGGCATGGACGAGCTGTACACGGCGATGGGCAAAGGAGATCCTAAGA
AGCCGAGAGGCAAAATGTCATCATATGCATTTTTTGTGCAAACTTGTCGGGAGGAGCATAAGAAGAAGCA
CCCAGATGCTTCAGTCAACTTCTCAGAGTTTTCTAAGAAGTGCTCAGAGAGGTGGAAGACCATGTCTGCT
AAAGAGAAAGGAAAATTTGAAGATATGGCAAAAGCGGACAAGGCCCGTTATGAAAGAGAAATGAAAACCT
ATATCCCTCCCAAAGGGGAGACAAAAAAGAAGTTCAAGGATCCCAATGCACCCAAGAGGCCTCCTTCGGC
CTTCTTCCTCTTCTGCTCTGAGTATCGCCCAAAAATCAAAGGAGAACATCCTGGCCTGTCCATTGGTGAT
GTTGCGAAGAAACTGGGAGAGATGTGGAATAACACTGCTGCAGATGACAAGCAGCCTTATGAAAAGAAGG
CTGCGAAGCTGAAGGAAAAATATGAAAAGGATATTGCTGCATATCGAGCTAAAGGAAAGCCTGATGCAGC
AAAAAAGGGAGTTGTCAAGGCTGAAAAAAGCAAGAAAAGGAAGAGGAGGAAGATGAGGAAGATGAAGAGG
ATGAGGAGGAGGAGGAAGATGAAGAAGATGAAGATGAAGAAGAAGATGATGATGATGAATAAGTTGGTTC
TAGCGCAGTCCTGTCTATAAAGTCGACCTGCAGAAGCTTGGCCGCCATGGCCCAACTTGTTTATTGCAGC
TTATAATGGTTACAAATAAAGCAATAGCATCACAAATTTCACAAATAAAGCATTTTTTTCACTGCATTCT
AGTTGTGGTTTGTCCAAACTCATCAATGTATCTTATCATGTCTGGATCGGGAATTAATTCGGCGCAGCAC
CATGGCCTGAAATAACCTCTGAAAGAGGAACTTGGTTAGGTACCTTCTGAGGCGGAAAGAACCAGCTGTG
GAATGTGTGTCAGTTAGGGTGTGGAAAGTCCCCAGGCTCCCCAGCAGGCAGAAGTATGCAAAGCATGCAT
CTCAATTAGTCAGCAACCAGGTGTGGAAAGTCCCCAGGCTCCCCAGCAGGCAGAAGTATGCAAAGCATGC
ATCTCAATTAGTCAGCAACCATAGTCCCGCCCCTAACTCCGCCCATCCCGCCCCTAACTCCGCCCAGTTC
CGCCCATTCTCCGCCCCATGGCTGACTAATTTTTTTTATTTATGCAGAGGCCGAGGCCGCCTCGGCCTCT
GAGCTATTCCAGAAGTAGTGAGGAGGCTTTTTTGGAGGCCTAGGCTTTTGCAAAAAGCTGTTAACAGCTT
GGCACTGGCCGTCGTTTTACAACGTCGTGACTGGGAAAACCCTGGCGTTACCCAACTTAATCGCCTTGCA
GCACATCCCCCTTTCGCCAGCTGGCGTAATAGCGAAGAGGCCCGCACCGATCGCCCTTCCCAACAGTTGC
GCAGCCTGAATGGCGAATGGCGCCTGATGCGGTATTTTCTCCTTACGCATCTGTGCGGTATTTCACACCG
CATA
[142 nt withheld, positions 3155-3296]
C
[141 nt withheld, positions 3298-3438]
CCTTTGACGTTGGAGTCCACGTTCTTT
[37 nt withheld, positions 3466-3502]
ACCCTATCTCGGGCTATTCTTTTGATTTATAAGGGATTTTGCCGATTTCGGCCTATTGGTTAAAAAATGA
GCTGATTTAACAAAAATTTAACGCGAATTTTAACAAAATATTAACGTTTACAATTTTATGGTGCACTCTC
AGTACAATCTGCTCTGATGCCGCATAGTTAAGCCAGCCCCGACACCCGCCAACACCCGCTGACGCGCCCT
GACGGGCTTGTCTGCTCCCGGCATCCGCTTACAGACAAGCTGTGACCGTCTCCGGGAGCTGCATGTGTCA
GAGGTTTTCACCGTCATCACCGAAACGCGCGAGACGAAAGGGCCTCGTGATACGCCTATTTTTATAGGTT
AATGTCATGATAATAATGGTTTCTTAGACGTCAGGTGGCACTTTTCGGGGAAATGTGCGCGGAACCCCTA
TTTGTTTATTTTTCTAAATACATTCAAATATGTATCCGCTCATGAGACAATAACCCTGATAAATGCTTCA
ATAATATTGAAAAAGGAAGAGTATGAGTATTCAACATTTCCGTGTCGCCCTTATTCCCTTTTTTGCGGCA
TTTTGCCTTCCTGTTTTTGCTCACCCAGAAACGCTGGTGAAAGTAAAAGATGCTGAAGATCAGTTGGGTG
CACGAGTGGGTTACATCGAACTGGATCTCAACAGCGGTAAGATCCTTGAGAGTTTTCGCCCCGAAGAACG
TTTTCCAATGATGAGCACTTTTAAAGTTCTGCTATGTGGCGCGGTATTATCCCGTATTGACGCCGGGCAA
GAGCAACTCGGTCGCCGCATACACTATTCTCAGAATGACTTGGTTGAGTACTCACCAGTCACAGAAAAGC
ATCTTACGGATGGCATGACAGTAAGAGAATTATGCAGTGCTGCCATAACCATGAGTGATAACACTGCGGC
CAACTTACTTCTGACAACGATCGGAGGACCGAAGGAGCTAACCGCTTTTTTGCACAACATGGGGGATCAT
GTAACTCGCCTTGATCGTTGGGAACCGGAGCTGAATGAAGCCATACCAAACGACGAGCGTGACACCACGA
TGCCTGTAGCAATGGCAACAACGTTGCGCAAACTATTAACTGGCGAACTACTTACTCTAGCTTCCCGGCA
ACAATTAATAGACTGGATGGAGGCGGATAAAGTTGCAGGACCACTTCTGCGCTCGGCCCTTCCGGCTGGC
TGGTTTATTGCTGATAAATCTGGAGCCGGTGAGCGTGGGTCTCGCGGTATCATTGCAGCACTGGGGCCAG
ATGGTAAGCCCTCCCGTATCGTAGTTATCTACACGACGGGGAGTCAGGCAACTATGGATGAACGAAATAG
ACAGATCGCTGAGATAGGTGCCTCACTGATTAAGCATTGGTAACTGTCAGACCAAGTTTACTCATATATA
CTTTAGATTGATTTAAAACTTCATTTTTAATTTAAAAGGATCTAGGTGAAGATCCTTTTTGATAATCTCA
TGACCAAAATCCCTTAACGTGAGTTTTCGTTCCACTGAGCGTCAGACCCCGTAGAAAAGATCAAAGGATC
TTCTTGAGATCCTTTTTTTCTGCGCGTAATCTGCTGCTTGCAAACAAAAAAACCACCGCTACCAGCGGTG
GTTTGTTTGCCGGATCAAGAGCTACCAACTCTTTTTCCGAAGGTAACTGGCTTCAGCAGAGCGCAGATAC
CAAATACTGTTCTTCTAGTGTAGCCGTAGTTAGGCCACCACTTCAAGAACTCTGTAGCACCGCCTACATA
CCTCGCTCTGCTAATCCTGTTACCAGTGGCTGCTGCCAGTGGCGATAAGTCGTGTCTTACCGGGTTGGAC
TCAAGACGATAGTTACCGGATAAGGCGCAGCGGTCGGGCTGAACGGGGGGTTCGTGCACACAGCCCAGCT
TGGAGCGAACGACCTACACCGAACTGAGATACCTACAGCGTGAGCTATGAGAAAGCGCCACGCTTCCCGA
AGGGAGAAAGGCGGACAGGTATCCGGTAAGCGGCAGGGTCGGAACAGGAGAGCGCACGAGGGAGCTTCCA
GGGGGAAACGCCTGGTATCTTTATAGTCCTGTCGGGTTTCGCCACCTCTGACTTGAGCGTCGATTTTTGT
GATGCTCGTCAGGGGGGCGGAGCCTATGGAAAAACGCCAGCAACGCGGCCTTTTTACGGTTCCTGGCCTT
TTGCTGGCCTTTTGCTCACATGTTCTTTCCTGCGTTATCCCCTGATTCTGTGGATAACCGTATTACCGCC
TTTGAGTGAGCTGATACCGCTCGCCGCAGCCGAACGACCGAGCGCAGCGAGTCAGTGAGCGAGGAAGCGG
AAGAGCGCCCAATACGCAAACCGCCTCTCCCCGCGCGTTGGCCGATTCATTAATGCAGCTGGCACGACAG
GTTTCCCGACTGGAAAGCGGGCAGTGAGCGCAACGCAATTAATGTGAGTTAGCTCACTCATTAGGCACCC
CAGGCTTTACACTTTATGCTTCCGGCTCGTATGTTGTGTGGAATTGTGAGCGGATAACAATTTCACACAG
GAAACAGCTATGACATGATTACGAATTAA
Features (pLannotate 1.2.2; 21 found; start..end, strand, type, name):
     14..393     +  enhancer       CMV enhancer: human cytomegalovirus immediate early enhancer
    394..597     +  promoter       CMV promoter: human cytomegalovirus (CMV) immediate early promoter
    733..776     +  intron         CMV intron (fragment): modified intron A from human cytomegalovirus
    828..846     +  promoter       SP6 promoter: promoter for bacteriophage SP6 RNA polymerase
    850..887     +  CDS            IgH signal sequence (fragment): signal sequence from the mouse immunoglobulin heavy chain variable region
    939..1653    +  CDS            SiriusGFP (fragment): enhanced GFP (EGFP) derivative that exhibits robust folding and enhanced photostability (Zhong et al., 2019) mammalian codon-optimized
   1659..2201    +  CDS            HMGB1 (fragment): HMGB1_BOVIN - Also known as HMG1. Experimental evidence at protein level: Swiss-Prot protein existence level 1. In the extracellular compartment (following either active secretion or passive release)involved in regulation of the inflammatory response. Fully reduced HGMB1 (which subsequently gets oxidized after release) in association with CXCL12 mediates the recruitment of inflammatory cells during the initial phase of tissue injury; the CXCL12:HMGB1 complex triggers CXCR4 homodimerization (By similarity). Induces the migration of monocyte-derived immature dendritic cells and seems to regulate
   2364..2498    +  polyA_signal   SV40 poly(A) signal: SV40 polyadenylation signal
   2567..2924    +  promoter       SV40 promoter: SV40 enhancer and early promoter
   2943..3097    +  CDS            lacZα (fragment): LacZα fragment of β-galactosidase; lacZ fragment
   3103..3154    -  misc_feature   bom (fragment): basis of mobility region from pBR322
   3173..3553    +  rep_origin     M13 ori (sequence partly withheld): M13 bacteriophage origin of replication; arrow indicates direction of (+) strand synthesis
   3629..3678    -  misc_feature   bom (fragment): basis of mobility region from pBR322
   3780..3815    -  CDS            rop (fragment): Rop protein, which maintains plasmids at low copy number; rop
   3910..4014    +  promoter       AmpR promoter: bla
   4015..4875    +  CDS            AmpR: β-lactamase; bla; confers resistance to ampicillin, carbenicillin, and related antibiotics
   5046..5634    +  rep_origin     ori: high-copy-number ColE1/pMB1/pBR322/pUC origin of replication
   5817..5909    +  CDS            lacI (fragment): lac repressor; lacI; The lac repressor binds to the lac operator to inhibit transcription in E. coli. This inhibition can be relieved by adding lactose or isopropyl-β-D-thiogalactopyranoside (IPTG).
   5922..5943    +  protein_bind   CAP binding site: CAP binding activates transcription in the presence of cAMP. E. coli catabolite activator protein
   5958..5988    +  promoter       lac promoter: promoter for the E. coli lac operon
   5996..6012    +  protein_bind   lac operator: The lac repressor binds to the lac operator to inhibit transcription in E. coli. This inhibition can be relieved by adding lactose or isopropyl-β-D-thiogalactopyranoside (IPTG). lac repressor encoded by lacI
