[The description below was written by a language model from this plasmid's Addgene catalogue record and pLannotate feature annotations shown in this document.]
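Description:
pRK5_msfGFP-HMGB1-Mut-0F is a mammalian expression plasmid of about 6 kb, built on the pRK5 backbone, for overexpressing a fluorescently tagged mutant of human HMGB1. It is maintained in E. coli through a high-copy ColE1/pUC-type origin and selected with ampicillin via the β-lactamase gene under its native promoter. The backbone also carries an M13 phage origin for single-stranded DNA production. Small remnants of lacZα, lacI, rop and bom, together with a lac promoter/operator region, are vestiges of earlier cloning vectors and have no evident role here.

Expression is driven by the human cytomegalovirus immediate-early enhancer and promoter, followed by a fragment of a CMV intron and an SP6 promoter that could support in vitro transcription. The open reading frame begins with monomeric superfolder GFP, which the automated annotation matches to the related SiriusGFP. It is fused at the N terminus of the HMGB1 coding sequence, and the transcript ends at an SV40 polyadenylation signal. The annotation tool matches the insert to the bovine HMGB1 entry and only as a fragment, whereas the catalogue lists it as human. A partial match is not surprising, since the "Mut-0F" variant is recorded as having all phenylalanines removed. The record does not say whether these residues were deleted or substituted, nor what the parental "Mut" form is. A short hit to an IgH signal sequence upstream of the GFP appears to be a backbone remnant. An SV40 enhancer/early promoter lies downstream of the cassette, but no mammalian selection marker is annotated.

The stated purpose is overexpression of the fusion protein. The associated publication concerns probing biomolecular condensate microenvironments, where the GFP tag would allow the variant's localisation to be imaged in cells.
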