Addgene plasmid #237622: pRK5_msfGFP-HMGB1-Mut-0F
Purpose: For overexpression of msfGFP-HMGB1-Mut-0F
Depositing lab: Denes Hnisz. Depositing organization: Max Planck Institute for Molecular Genetics. Publication: Probing condensate microenvironments with a micropeptide killswitch. Zhang Y, Stoppelkamp I, Fernandez-Pernas P, Allram M, Charman M, Magalhaes AP, Piedavent-Salomon M, Sommer G, Sung YC, Meyer K, Grams N, Halko E, Dongre S, Meierhofer D, Malszycki M, Ilik IA, Aktas T, Kraushar ML, Vastenhouw N, Weitzman MD, Grebien F, Niskanen H, Hnisz D. Nature. 2025 Jun 4. doi: 10.1038/s41586-025-09141-5. PubMed 40468084.
Backbone
  Vector backbone: pRK5
  Vector type: Mammalian Expression
Growth in bacteria
  Bacterial resistance: Ampicillin, 100 μg/mL
  Growth temperature: 37°C
  Growth strain: DH5alpha
  Copy number: High Copy
Gene/Insert
  Gene/Insert name: HMGB1-Mut-0F
  Species: H. sapiens (human)
  Mutation: Remove all F
  Entrez Gene: HMGB1 (a.k.a. HMG-1, HMG1, HMG3, SBP-1)
  Tag / fusion protein: msfGFP (N terminal on insert)
  Cloning method: Gibson Cloning
Terms and licenses: Academic/Nonprofit Terms; Industry Terms: Not Available to Industry
How to cite: pRK5_msfGFP-HMGB1-Mut-0F was a gift from Denes Hnisz (Addgene plasmid # 237622 ; http://n2t.net/addgene:237622 ; RRID:Addgene_237622)
